>Addgene plasmid #142187 | TFORF2230 | addgene full sequence | sequence record 397688 | Addgene NGS Result
TTAATGTAGTCTTATGCAATACTCTTGTAGTCTTGCAACATGGTAACGATGAGTTAGCAACATGCCTTAC
AAGGAGAGAAAAAGCACCGTGCATGCCGATTGGTGGAAGTAAGGTGGTACGATCGTGCCTTATTAGGAAG
GCAACAGACGGGTCTGACATGGATTGGACGAACCACTGAATTGCCGCATTGCAGAGATATTGTATTTAAG
TGCCTAGCTCGATACATAAACGGGTCTCTCTGGTTAGACCAGATCTGAGCCTGGGAGCTCTCTGGCTAAC
TAGGGAACCCACTGCTTAAGCCTCAATAAAGCTTGCCTTGAGTGCTTCAAGTAGTGTGTGCCCGTCTGTT
GTGTGACTCTGGTAACTAGAGATCCCTCAGACCCTTTTAGTCAGTGTGGAAAATCTCTAGCAGTGGCGCC
CGAACAGGGACTTGAAAGCGAAAGGGAAACCAGAGGAGCTCTCTCGACGCAGGACTCGGCTTGCTGAAGC
GCGCACGGCAAGAGGCGAGGGGCGGCGACTGGTGAGTACGCCAAAAATTTTGACTAGCGGAGGCTAGAAG
GAGAGAGATGGGTGCGAGAGCGTCAGTATTAAGCGGGGGAGAATTAGATCGCGATGGGAAAAAATTCGGT
TAAGGCCAGGGGGAAAGAAAAAATATAAATTAAAACATATAGTATGGGCAAGCAGGGAGCTAGAACGATT
CGCAGTTAATCCTGGCCTGTTAGAAACATCAGAAGGCTGTAGACAAATACTGGGACAGCTACAACCATCC
CTTCAGACAGGATCAGAAGAACTTAGATCATTATATAATACAGTAGCAACCCTCTATTGTGTGCATCAAA
GGATAGAGATAAAAGACACCAAGGAAGCTTTAGACAAGATAGAGGAAGAGCAAAACAAAAGTAAGACCAC
CGCACAGCAAGCGGCCGCTGATCTTCAGACCTGGAGGAGGAGATATGAGGGACAATTGGAGAAGTGAATT
ATATAAATATAAAGTAGTAAAAATTGAACCATTAGGAGTAGCACCCACCAAGGCAAAGAGAAGAGTGGTG
CAGAGAGAAAAAAGAGCAGTGGGAATAGGAGCTTTGTTCCTTGGGTTCTTGGGAGCAGCAGGAAGCACTA
TGGGCGCAGCGTCAATGACGCTGACGGTACAGGCCAGACAATTATTGTCTGGTATAGTGCAGCAGCAGAA
CAATTTGCTGAGGGCTATTGAGGCGCAACAGCATCTGTTGCAACTCACAGTCTGGGGCATCAAGCAGCTC
CAGGCAAGAATCCTGGCTGTGGAAAGATACCTAAAGGATCAACAGCTCCTGGGGATTTGGGGTTGCTCTG
GAAAACTCATTTGCACCACTGCTGTGCCTTGGAATGCTAGTTGGAGTAATAAATCTCTGGAACAGATTTG
GAATCACACGACCTGGATGGAGTGGGACAGAGAAATTAACAATTACACAAGCTTAATACACTCCTTAATT
GAAGAATCGCAAAACCAGCAAGAAAAGAATGAACAAGAATTATTGGAATTAGATAAATGGGCAAGTTTGT
GGAATTGGTTTAACATAACAAATTGGCTGTGGTATATAAAATTATTCATAATGATAGTAGGAGGCTTGGT
AGGTTTAAGAATAGTTTTTGCTGTACTTTCTATAGTGAATAGAGTTAGGCAGGGATATTCACCATTATCG
TTTCAGACCCACCTCCCAACCCCGAGGGGACCCATGCATTGCATCTCAATTAGTCAGCAACCAGGTGTGG
AAAGTCCCCAGGCTCCCCAGCAGGCAGAAGTATGCAAAGCATGCGTCTCAATTAGTCAGCAACCATAGTC
CCGCCCCTAACTCCGCCCATCCCGCCCCTAACTCCGCCCAGTTCCGCCCATTCTCCGCCCCATGGCTGAC
TAATTTTTTTTATTTATGCAGAGGCCGAGGCCGCCTCGGCCTCTGAGCTATTCCAGAAGTAGTGAGGAGG
CTTTTTTGGAGGCCTAGGCTTTTGCAAAAAGCTTTCTAGAGGTACCACCGGAGCTTACCATGACCGAGTA
CAAGCCCACGGTGCGCCTCGCCACCCGCGACGACGTCCCCAGGGCCGTACGCACCCTCGCCGCCGCGTTC
GCCGACTACCCCGCCACGCGCCACACCGTCGATCCGGACCGCCACATCGAGCGGGTCACCGAGCTGCAAG
AACTCTTCCTCACGCGCGTCGGGCTCGACATCGGCAAGGTGTGGGTCGCGGACGACGGCGCCGCCGTGGC
GGTCTGGACCACGCCGGAGAGCGTCGAAGCGGGGGCGGTGTTCGCCGAGATCGGCCCGCGCATGGCCGAG
TTGAGCGGTTCCCGGCTGGCCGCGCAGCAACAGATGGAAGGCCTCCTGGCGCCGCACCGGCCCAAGGAGC
CCGCGTGGTTCCTGGCCACCGTCGGCGTCTCGCCCGACCACCAGGGCAAGGGTCTGGGCAGCGCCGTCGT
GCTCCCCGGAGTGGAGGCGGCCGAGCGCGCCGGGGTGCCCGCCTTCCTGGAGACCTCCGCGCCCCGCAAC
CTCCCCTTCTACGAGCGGCTCGGCTTCACCGTCACCGCCGACGTCGAGGTGCCCGAAGGACCGCGCACCT
GGTGCATGACCCGCAAGCCCGGTGCCAGTTAACGAATTCTAGATCTTGAGACAAATGGCAGTATTCATCC
ACAATTTTAAAAGAAAAGGGGGGATTGGGGGGTACAGTGCAGGGGAAAGAATAGTAGACATAATAGCAAC
AGACATACAAACTAAAGAATTACAAAAACAAATTACAAAAATTCAAAATTTTCGGGTTTATTACAGGGAC
AGCAGAGATCCACTTTGGCGCCGGCTCGAGGCCTGCAGGTGCAAAGATGGATAAAGTTTTAAACAGAGAG
GAATCTTTGCAGCTAATGGACCTTCTAGGTCTTGAAAGGAGTGGGAATTGGCTCCGGTGCCCGTCAGTGG
GCAGAGCGCACATCGCCCACAGTCCCCGAGAAGTTGGGGGGAGGGGTCGGCAATTGAACCGGTGCCTAGA
GAAGGTGGCGCGGGGTAAACTGGGAAAGTGATGTCGTGTACTGGCTCCGCCTTTTTCCCGAGGGTGGGGG
AGAACCGTATATAAGTGCAGTAGTCGCCGTGAACGTTCTTTTTCGCAACGGGTTTGCCGCCAGAACACAG
GTAAGTGCCGTGTGTGGTTCCCGCGGGCCTGGCCTCTTTACGGGTTATGGCCCTTGCGTGCCTTGAATTA
CTTCCACCTGGCTGCAGTACGTGATTCTTGATCCCGAGCTTCGGGTTGGAAGTGGGTGGGAGAGTTCGAG
GCCTTGCGCTTAAGGAGCCCCTTCGCCTCGTGCTTGAGTTGAGGCCTGGCCTGGGCGCTGGGGCCGCCGC
GTGCGAATCTGGTGGCACCTTCGCGCCTGTCTCGCTGCTTTCGATAAGTCTCTAGCCATTTAAAATTTTT
GATGACCTGCTGCGACGCTTTTTTTCTGGCAAGATAGTCTTGTAAATGCGGGCCAAGATCTGCACACTGG
TATTTCGGTTTTTGGGGCCGCGGGCGGCGACGGGGCCCGTGCGTCCCAGCGCACATGTTCGGCGAGGCGG
GGCCTGCGAGCGCGGCCACCGAGAATCGGACGGGGGTAGTCTCAAGCTGGCCGGCCTGCTCTGGTGCCTG
GCCTCGCGCCGCCGTGTATCGCCCCGCCCTGGGCGGCAAGGCTGGCCCGGTCGGCACCAGTTGCGTGAGC
GGAAAGATGGCCGCTTCCCGGCCCTGCTGCAGGGAGCTCAAAATGGAGGACGCGGCGCTCGGGAGAGCGG
GCGGGTGAGTCACCCACACAAAGGAAAAGGGCCTTTCCGTCCTCAGCCGTCGCTTCATGTGACTCCACGG
AGTACCGGGCGCCGTCCAGGCACCTCGATTAGTTCTCGAGCTTTTGGAGTACGTCGTCTTTAGGTTGGGG
GGAGGGGTTTTATGCGATGGAGTTTCCCCACACTGAGTGGGTGGAGACTGAAGTTAGGCCAGCTTGGCAC
TTGATGTAATTCTCCTTGGAATTTGCCCTTTTTGAGTTTGGATCTTGGTTCATTCTCAAGCCTCAGACAG
TGGTTCAAAGTTTTTTTCTTCCATTTCAGGTGTCGTGAGGCTAGCACCGCCACCATGATTCTGGAAGGAG
GTGGTGTAATGAATCTCAACCCCGGCAACAACCTCCTTCACCAGCCGCCAGCCTGGACAGACAGCTACTC
CACGTGCAATGTTTCCAGTGGGTTTTTTGGAGGCCAGTGGCATGAAATTCATCCTCAGTACTGGACCAAG
TACCAGGTGTGGGAGTGGCTCCAGCACCTCCTGGACACCAACCAGCTGGATGCCAATTGTATCCCTTTCC
AAGAGTTCGACATCAACGGCGAGCACCTCTGCAGCATGAGTTTGCAGGAGTTCACCCGGGCGGCAGGGAC
GGCGGGGCAGCTCCTCTACAGCAACTTGCAGCATCTGAAGTGGAACGGCCAGTGCAGTAGTGACCTGTTC
CAGTCCACACACAATGTCATTGTCAAGACTGAACAAACTGAGCCTTCCATCATGAACACCTGGAAAGACG
AGAACTATTTATATGACACCAACTATGGTAGCACAGTAGCAGAGTCACCTGATATGAAAAAGGAGCAAGA
CCCCCCTGCCAAGTGCCACACCAAAAAGCACAACCCGAGAGGGACTCACTTATGGGAATTCATCCGCGAC
ATCCTCTTGAACCCAGACAAGAACCCAGGATTAATAAAATGGGAAGACCGATCTGAGGGCGTCTTCAGGT
TCTTGAAATCAGAGGCAGTGGCTCAGCTATGGGGTAAAAAGAAGAACAACAGCAGCATGACCTATGAAAA
GCTCAGCCGAGCTATGAGATATTACTACAAAAGAGAAATTCTGGAGCGTGTGGATGGACGAAGACTGGTA
TATAAATTTGGGAAGAATGCCCGAGGATGGAGAGAAAATGAAAACTAGTAATGAACTAGTCCGTAACTTG
AAAGTATTTCGATTTCTTGGCTTTATATATCTTGTGGAAAGGACGACTCGCCTCACACAGACAAGATATG
ACGCGTTAAGTCGACAATCAACCTCTGGATTACAAAATTTGTGAAAGATTGACTGGTATTCTTAACTATG
TTGCTCCTTTTACGCTATGTGGATACGCTGCTTTAATGCCTTTGTATCATGCTATTGCTTCCCGTATGGC
TTTCATTTTCTCCTCCTTGTATAAATCCTGGTTGCTGTCTCTTTATGAGGAGTTGTGGCCCGTTGTCAGG
CAACGTGGCGTGGTGTGCACTGTGTTTGCTGACGCAACCCCCACTGGTTGGGGCATTGCCACCACCTGTC
AGCTCCTTTCCGGGACTTTCGCTTTCCCCCTCCCTATTGCCACGGCGGAACTCATCGCCGCCTGCCTTGC
CCGCTGCTGGACAGGGGCTCGGCTGTTGGGCACTGACAATTCCGTGGTGTTGTCGGGGAAATCATCGTCC
TTTCCTTGGCTGCTCGCCTGTGTTGCCACCTGGATTCTGCGCGGGACGTCCTTCTGCTACGTCCCTTCGG
CCCTCAATCCAGCGGACCTTCCTTCCCGCGGCCTGCTGCCGGCTCTGCGGCCTCTTCCGCGTCTTCGCCT
TCGCCCTCAGACGAGTCGGATCTCCCTTTGGGCCGCCTCCCCGCGTCGACTTTAAGACCAATGACTTACA
AGGCAGCTGTAGATCTTAGCCACTTTTTAAAAGAAAAGGGGGGACTGGAAGGGCTAATTCACTCCCAACG
AAGACAAGATCTGCTTTTTGCTTGTACTGGGTCTCTCTGGTTAGACCAGATCTGAGCCTGGGAGCTCTCT
GGCTAACTAGGGAACCCACTGCTTAAGCCTCAATAAAGCTTGCCTTGAGTGCTTCAAGTAGTGTGTGCCC
GTCTGTTGTGTGACTCTGGTAACTAGAGATCCCTCAGACCCTTTTAGTCAGTGTGGAAAATCTCTAGCAG
TACGTATAGTAGTTCATGTCATCTTATTATTCAGTATTTATAACTTGCAAAGAAATGAATATCAGAGAGT
GAGAGGAACTTGTTTATTGCAGCTTATAATGGTTACAAATAAAGCAATAGCATCACAAATTTCACAAATA
AAGCATTTTTTTCACTGCATTCTAGTTGTGGTTTGTCCAAACTCATCAATGTATCTTATCATGTCTGGCT
CTAGCTATCCCGCCCCTAACTCCGCCCATCCCGCCCCTAACTCCGCCCAGTTCCGCCCATTCTCCGCCCC
ATGGCTGACTAATTTTTTTTATTTATGCAGAGGCCGAGGCCGCCTCGGCCTCTGAGCTATTCCAGAAGTA
GTGAGGAGGCTTTTTTGGAGGCCTAGGGACGTACCCAATTCGCCCTATAGTGAGTCGTATTACGCGCGCT
CACTGGCCGTCGTTTTACAACGTCGTGACTGGGAAAACCCTGGCGTTACCCAACTTAATCGCCTTGCAGC
ACATCCCCCTTTCGCCAGCTGGCGTAATAGCGAAGAGGCCCGCACCGATCGCCCTTCCCAACAGTTGCGC
AGCCTGAATGGCGAATGGG
[124 nt withheld, positions 6530-6653]
C
[91 nt withheld, positions 6655-6745]
A
[49 nt withheld, positions 6747-6795]
CCTTTGACGTTGGAGTCCACGTTCTTT
[37 nt withheld, positions 6823-6859]
ACCCTATCTCGGTCTATTCTTTTGATTTATAAGGGATTTTGCCGATTTCGGCCTATTGGTTAAAAAATGA
GCTGATTTAACAAAAATTTAACGCGAATTTTAACAAAATATTAACGCTTACAATTTAGGTGGCACTTTTC
GGGGAAATGTGCGCGGAACCCCTATTTGTTTATTTTTCTAAATACATTCAAATATGTATCCGCTCATGAG
ACAATAACCCTGATAAATGCTTCAATAATATTGAAAAAGGAAGAGTATGAGTATTCAACATTTCCGTGTC
GCCCTTATTCCCTTTTTTGCGGCATTTTGCCTTCCTGTTTTTGCTCACCCAGAAACGCTGGTGAAAGTAA
AAGATGCTGAAGATCAGTTGGGTGCACGAGTGGGTTACATCGAACTGGATCTCAACAGCGGTAAGATCCT
TGAGAGTTTTCGCCCCGAAGAACGTTTTCCAATGATGAGCACTTTTAAAGTTCTGCTATGTGGCGCGGTA
TTATCCCGTATTGACGCCGGGCAAGAGCAACTCGGTCGCCGCATACACTATTCTCAGAATGACTTGGTTG
AGTACTCACCAGTCACAGAAAAGCATCTTACGGATGGCATGACAGTAAGAGAATTATGCAGTGCTGCCAT
AACCATGAGTGATAACACTGCGGCCAACTTACTTCTGACAACGATCGGAGGACCGAAGGAGCTAACCGCT
TTTTTGCACAACATGGGGGATCATGTAACTCGCCTTGATCGTTGGGAACCGGAGCTGAATGAAGCCATAC
CAAACGACGAGCGTGACACCACGATGCCTGTAGCAATGGCAACAACGTTGCGCAAACTATTAACTGGCGA
ACTACTTACTCTAGCTTCCCGGCAACAATTAATAGACTGGATGGAGGCGGATAAAGTTGCAGGACCACTT
CTGCGCTCGGCCCTTCCGGCTGGCTGGTTTATTGCTGATAAATCTGGAGCCGGTGAGCGTGGGTCTCGCG
GTATCATTGCAGCACTGGGGCCAGATGGTAAGCCCTCCCGTATCGTAGTTATCTACACGACGGGGAGTCA
GGCAACTATGGATGAACGAAATAGACAGATCGCTGAGATAGGTGCCTCACTGATTAAGCATTGGTAACTG
TCAGACCAAGTTTACTCATATATACTTTAGATTGATTTAAAACTTCATTTTTAATTTAAAAGGATCTAGG
TGAAGATCCTTTTTGATAATCTCATGACCAAAATCCCTTAACGTGAGTTTTCGTTCCACTGAGCGTCAGA
CCCCGTAGAAAAGATCAAAGGATCTTCTTGAGATCCTTTTTTTCTGCGCGTAATCTGCTGCTTGCAAACA
AAAAAACCACCGCTACCAGCGGTGGTTTGTTTGCCGGATCAAGAGCTACCAACTCTTTTTCCGAAGGTAA
CTGGCTTCAGCAGAGCGCAGATACCAAATACTGTTCTTCTAGTGTAGCCGTAGTTAGGCCACCACTTCAA
GAACTCTGTAGCACCGCCTACATACCTCGCTCTGCTAATCCTGTTACCAGTGGCTGCTGCCAGTGGCGAT
AAGTCGTGTCTTACCGGGTTGGACTCAAGACGATAGTTACCGGATAAGGCGCAGCGGTCGGGCTGAACGG
GGGGTTCGTGCACACAGCCCAGCTTGGAGCGAACGACCTACACCGAACTGAGATACCTACAGCGTGAGCT
ATGAGAAAGCGCCACGCTTCCCGAAGGGAGAAAGGCGGACAGGTATCCGGTAAGCGGCAGGGTCGGAACA
GGAGAGCGCACGAGGGAGCTTCCAGGGGGAAACGCCTGGTATCTTTATAGTCCTGTCGGGTTTCGCCACC
TCTGACTTGAGCGTCGATTTTTGTGATGCTCGTCAGGGGGGCGGAGCCTATGGAAAAACGCCAGCAACGC
GGCCTTTTTACGGTTCCTGGCCTTTTGCTGGCCTTTTGCTCACATGTTCTTTCCTGCGTTATCCCCTGAT
TCTGTGGATAACCGTATTACCGCCTTTGAGTGAGCTGATACCGCTCGCCGCAGCCGAACGACCGAGCGCA
GCGAGTCAGTGAGCGAGGAAGCGGAAGAGCGCCCAATACGCAAACCGCCTCTCCCCGCGCGTTGGCCGAT
TCATTAATGCAGCTGGCACGACAGGTTTCCCGACTGGAAAGCGGGCAGTGAGCGCAACGCAATTAATGTG
AGTTAGCTCACTCATTAGGCACCCCAGGCTTTACACTTTATGCTTCCGGCTCGTATGTTGTGTGGAATTG
TGAGCGGATAACAATTTCACACAGGAAACAGCTATGACCATGATTACGCCAAGCGCGCAATTAACCCTCA
CTAAAGGGAACAAAAGCTGGAGCTGCAAGC
Features (pLannotate 1.2.2; 31 found; start..end, strand, type, name):
      5..231     +  promoter       RSV promoter: Rous sarcoma virus enhancer/promoter
    232..412     +  LTR            5' LTR (truncated): truncated 5' long terminal repeat (LTR) from HIV-1
    459..584     +  misc_feature   HIV-1 Ψ: packaging signal of human immunodeficiency virus type 1
    568..931     +  CDS            HIV-1 gag (fragment): gag protein from human immunodeficiency virus 1; gag
   1077..1310    +  misc_feature   RRE: The Rev response element (RRE) of HIV-1 allows for Rev-dependent mRNA export from the nucleus to the cytoplasm.
   1687..1713    +  CDS            Rev (fragment): human immunodeficiency virus 1 (HIV-1) Rev protein; rev; enhances nuclear export of unspliced and incompletely spliced viral mRNAs
   1720..1743    +  promoter       SV40 promoter (fragment): SV40 early promoter
   1744..1815    +  promoter       SV40 promoter (fragment): SV40 enhancer and early promoter
   1839..1974    +  rep_origin     SV40 ori: SV40 origin of replication
   2020..2616    +  CDS            PuroR (fragment): puromycin N-acetyltransferase; pac from Streptomyces; confers resistance to puromycin
   2665..2782    +  misc_feature   cPPT/CTS: central polypurine tract and central termination sequence of HIV-1
   2847..2913    +  CDS            small t antigen (fragment): SV40 (simian virus 40) small t antigen
   2920..4098    +  promoter       EF-1α promoter: strong constitutive promoter for human elongation factor EF-1α
   4115..4945    +  CDS            EHF (fragment): EHF_HUMAN - Also known as ESE3, ESE3B From Homo sapiens (Human).
   4961..5014    +  promoter       U6 promoter (fragment): RNA polymerase III promoter for human U6 snRNA
   5056..5644    +  misc_feature   WPRE: woodchuck hepatitis virus posttranscriptional regulatory element
   5695..5714    +  misc_feature   cPPT/CTS (fragment): central polypurine tract and central termination sequence of HIV-1
   5716..5949    +  LTR            3' LTR (ΔU3): self-inactivating 3' long terminal repeat (LTR) from HIV-1
   6027..6148    +  polyA_signal   SV40 poly(A) signal: SV40 polyadenylation signal
   6188..6323    +  rep_origin     SV40 ori: SV40 origin of replication
   6344..6362    -  promoter       T7 promoter: promoter for bacteriophage T7 RNA polymerase
   6370..6525    +  CDS            lacZα (fragment): LacZα fragment of β-galactosidase; lacZ fragment
   6530..6958    +  rep_origin     f1 ori (sequence partly withheld): f1 bacteriophage origin of replication; arrow indicates direction of (+) strand synthesis
   7011..7115    +  promoter       AmpR promoter: bla
   7116..7976    +  CDS            AmpR: β-lactamase; bla; confers resistance to ampicillin, carbenicillin, and related antibiotics
   8147..8735    +  rep_origin     ori: high-copy-number ColE1/pMB1/pBR322/pUC origin of replication
   8918..9010    +  CDS            lacI (fragment): lac repressor; lacI; The lac repressor binds to the lac operator to inhibit transcription in E. coli. This inhibition can be relieved by adding lactose or isopropyl-β-D-thiogalactopyranoside (IPTG).
   9023..9044    +  protein_bind   CAP binding site: CAP binding activates transcription in the presence of cAMP. E. coli catabolite activator protein
   9059..9089    +  promoter       lac promoter: promoter for the E. coli lac operon
   9097..9113    +  protein_bind   lac operator: The lac repressor binds to the lac operator to inhibit transcription in E. coli. This inhibition can be relieved by adding lactose or isopropyl-β-D-thiogalactopyranoside (IPTG). lac repressor encoded by lacI
   9158..9176    +  promoter       T3 promoter: promoter for bacteriophage T3 RNA polymerase
