[The description below was written by a language model from this plasmid's Addgene catalogue record and pLannotate feature annotations shown in this document.]
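Description:
TFORF2230 is a lentiviral mammalian expression plasmid built on the pLX_TRC317 backbone and carrying the human ETS-family transcription factor EHF (also known as ESE3) as a synthesized open reading frame. It belongs to a large barcoded transcription factor ORF collection: each clone pairs its ORF with a unique 24-bp barcode so that the factor present in a given cell can be identified by sequencing in pooled overexpression screens, such as screens for factors that drive directed differentiation. The barcode is not annotated as a separate feature in the table. The sequenced record is about 9.2 kb, consistent with the stated backbone and insert sizes.

The transfer cassette has a third-generation, self-inactivating design. An RSV promoter fused to a truncated HIV-1 5' LTR drives genomic RNA production in packaging cells, followed by the Ψ packaging signal, a gag fragment, the RRE for Rev-dependent nuclear export, and a ΔU3 3' LTR. Within the proviral region, an SV40 early promoter drives the puromycin N-acetyltransferase gene for selection of transduced cells. Downstream, a cPPT/CTS element precedes the EF-1α promoter, which drives strong constitutive expression of EHF. A WPRE after the ORF enhances transcript stability and expression. The short U6 promoter, small t antigen, lacZα and lacI matches appear to be residual fragments rather than functional units. An SV40 poly(A) signal lies beyond the 3' LTR. In bacteria the plasmid is maintained through a high-copy ColE1/pUC origin and ampicillin resistance, and it also carries an f1 origin. The depositor notes that the plasmid can recombine during propagation, as is common for LTR-containing vectors.
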