Addgene plasmid #142187: TFORF2230
Purpose: Lentiviral vector for overexpressing transcription factor ORFs with unique 24-bp barcodes. Barcodes facilitate identification of transcription factors in pooled screens.
Depositing lab: Feng Zhang. Depositing organization: Broad Institute. Publication: A transcription factor atlas of directed differentiation. Joung J, Ma S, Tay T, Geiger-Schuller KR, Kirchgatterer PC, Verdine VK, Guo B, Arias-Garcia MA, Allen WE, Singh A, Kuksenko O, Abudayyeh OO, Gootenberg JS, Fu Z, Macrae RK, Buenrostro JD, Regev A, Zhang F. Cell. 2023 Jan 5;186(1):209-229.e26. doi: 10.1016/j.cell.2022.11.026. PubMed 36608654.
Backbone
  Vector backbone: pLX_TRC317
  Backbone manufacturer: Broad Institute Genetic Perturbation Platform
  Backbone size w/o insert (bp): 8264
  Vector type: Mammalian Expression, Lentiviral
  Selectable markers: Puromycin
Growth in bacteria
  Bacterial resistance: Ampicillin, 100 μg/mL
  Growth temperature: 37°C
  Growth strain: NEB Stable
  Copy number: High Copy
Gene/Insert
  Gene/Insert name: EHF
  Species: H. sapiens (human)
  Insert size (bp): 935
  Entrez Gene: EHF (a.k.a. ESE3, ESE3B, ESEJ)
  Promoter: EF1a
  Cloning method: Unknown
  Sequencing primers: 5′ GGGTGGAGACTGAAGTTAGGCCAG; 3′ CACATAGCGTAAAAGGAGCAACATAG
Terms and licenses: Academic/Nonprofit Terms; Industry Terms: Not Available to Industry
Depositor comments: NM_001206615,XM_005252862,ENST00000450654 . The transcription factor ORF portion of this plasmid was synthesized by Genewiz. Please test multiple small colonies in case of plasmid recombination. To make this collection available in a timely manner, a portion of this collection was not fully sequenced by Addgene. If an Addgene verified full plasmid sequence is not available, please contact us prior to placing an order to request the full sequence.
How to cite: TFORF2230 was a gift from Feng Zhang (Addgene plasmid # 142187 ; http://n2t.net/addgene:142187 ; RRID:Addgene_142187)
