>Addgene plasmid #142187 | TFORF2230 | depositor partial sequence | sequence record 278699 | Insert
ACCGCCACCATGATTCTGGAAGGAGGTGGTGTAATGAATCTCAACCCCGGCAACAACCTCCTTCACCAGC
CGCCAGCCTGGACAGACAGCTACTCCACGTGCAATGTTTCCAGTGGGTTTTTTGGAGGCCAGTGGCATGA
AATTCATCCTCAGTACTGGACCAAGTACCAGGTGTGGGAGTGGCTCCAGCACCTCCTGGACACCAACCAG
CTGGATGCCAATTGTATCCCTTTCCAAGAGTTCGACATCAACGGCGAGCACCTCTGCAGCATGAGTTTGC
AGGAGTTCACCCGGGCGGCAGGGACGGCGGGGCAGCTCCTCTACAGCAACTTGCAGCATCTGAAGTGGAA
CGGCCAGTGCAGTAGTGACCTGTTCCAGTCCACACACAATGTCATTGTCAAGACTGAACAAACTGAGCCT
TCCATCATGAACACCTGGAAAGACGAGAACTATTTATATGACACCAACTATGGTAGCACAGTAGCAGAGT
CACCTGATATGAAAAAGGAGCAAGACCCCCCTGCCAAGTGCCACACCAAAAAGCACAACCCGAGAGGGAC
TCACTTATGGGAATTCATCCGCGACATCCTCTTGAACCCAGACAAGAACCCAGGATTAATAAAATGGGAA
GACCGATCTGAGGGCGTCTTCAGGTTCTTGAAATCAGAGGCAGTGGCTCAGCTATGGGGTAAAAAGAAGA
ACAACAGCAGCATGACCTATGAAAAGCTCAGCCGAGCTATGAGATATTACTACAAAAGAGAAATTCTGGA
GCGTGTGGATGGACGAAGACTGGTATATAAATTTGGGAAGAATGCCCGAGGATGGAGAGAAAATGAAAAC
TAGTAATGAACTAGTCCGTAACTTGAAAGTATTTCGATTTCTTGGCTTTATATATCTTGTGGAAAGGACG
ACTCGCCTCACACAGACAAGATATG
