>Addgene plasmid #142187 | TFORF2230 | depositor partial sequence | sequence record 278700 | Barcode
CTCGCCTCACACAGACAAGATATG
